>Addgene plasmid #75855 | PEAK1 gRNA (BRDN0001147666) | addgene full sequence | sequence record 184700 | Addgene Assembled Sequence
CCCGGGTGCAAAGATGGATAAAGTTTTAAACAGAGAGGAATCTTTGCAGCTAATGGACCTTCTAGGTCTT
GAAAGGAGTGGGAATTGGCTCCGGTGCCCGTCAGTGGGCAGAGCGCACATCGCCCACAGTCCCCGAGAAG
TTGGGGGGAGGGGTCGGCAATTGATCCGGTGCCTAGAGAAGGTGGCGCGGGGTAAACTGGGAAAGTGATG
TCGTGTACTGGCTCCGCCTTTTTCCCGAGGGTGGGGGAGAACCGTATATAAGTGCAGTAGTCGCCGTGAA
CGTTCTTTTTCGCAACGGGTTTGCCGCCAGAACACAGGTAAGTGCCGTGTGTGGTTCCCGCGGGCCTGGC
CTCTTTACGGGTTATGGCCCTTGCGTGCCTTGAATTACTTCCACCTGGCTGCAGTACGTGATTCTTGATC
CCGAGCTTCGGGTTGGAAGTGGGTGGGAGAGTTCGAGGCCTTGCGCTTAAGGAGCCCCTTCGCCTCGTGC
TTGAGTTGAGGCCTGGCCTGGGCGCTGGGGCCGCCGCGTGCGAATCTGGTGGCACCTTCGCGCCTGTCTC
GCTGCTTTCGATAAGTCTCTAGCCATTTAAAATTTTTGATGACCTGCTGCGACGCTTTTTTTCTGGCAAG
ATAGTCTTGTAAATGCGGGCCAAGATCTGCACACTGGTATTTCGGTTTTTGGGGCCGCGGGCGGCGACGG
GGCCCGTGCGTCCCAGCGCACATGTTCGGCGAGGCGGGGCCTGCGAGCGCGGCCACCGAGAATCGGACGG
GGGTAGTCTCAAGCTGGCCGGCCTGCTCTGGTGCCTGGCCTCGCGCCGCCGTGTATCGCCCCGCCCTGGG
CGGCAAGGCTGGCCCGGTCGGCACCAGTTGCGTGAGCGGAAAGATGGCCGCTTCCCGGCCCTGCTGCAGG
GAGCTCAAAATGGAGGACGCGGCGCTCGGGAGAGCGGGCGGGTGAGTCACCCACACAAAGGAAAAGGGCC
TTTCCGTCCTCAGCCGTCGCTTCATGTGACTCCACGGAGTACCGGGCGCCGTCCAGGCACCTCGATTAGT
TCTCGAGCTTTTGGAGTACGTCGTCTTTAGGTTGGGGGGAGGGGTTTTATGCGATGGAGTTTCCCCACAC
TGAGTGGGTGGAGACTGAAGTTAGGCCAGCTTGGCACTTGATGTAATTCTCCTTGGAATTTGCCCTTTTT
GAGTTTGGATCTTGGTTCATTCTCAAGCCTCAGACAGTGGTTCAAAGTTTTTTTCTTCCATTTCAGGTGT
CGTGACGTACGGCCACCATGACCGAGTACAAGCCCACGGTGCGCCTCGCCACCCGCGACGACGTCCCCAG
GGCCGTACGCACCCTCGCCGCCGCGTTCGCCGACTACCCCGCCACGCGCCACACCGTCGATCCGGACCGC
CACATCGAGCGGGTCACCGAGCTGCAAGAACTCTTCCTCACGCGCGTCGGGCTCGACATCGGCAAGGTGT
GGGTCGCGGACGACGGCGCCGCCGTGGCGGTCTGGACCACGCCGGAGAGCGTCGAAGCGGGGGCGGTGTT
CGCCGAGATCGGCCCGCGCATGGCCGAGTTGAGCGGTTCCCGGCTGGCCGCGCAGCAACAGATGGAAGGC
CTCCTGGCGCCGCACCGGCCCAAGGAGCCCGCGTGGTTCCTGGCCACCGTCGGAGTCTCGCCCGACCACC
AGGGCAAGGGTCTGGGCAGCGCCGTCGTGCTCCCCGGAGTGGAGGCGGCCGAGCGCGCCGGGGTGCCCGC
CTTCCTGGAGACCTCCGCGCCCCGCAACCTCCCCTTCTACGAGCGGCTCGGCTTCACCGTCACCGCCGAC
GTCGAGGTGCCCGAAGGACCGCGCACCTGGTGCATGACCCGCAAGCCCGGTGCCTGAACGCGTTAAGTCG
ACAATCAACCTCTGGATTACAAAATTTGTGAAAGATTGACTGGTATTCTTAACTATGTTGCTCCTTTTAC
GCTATGTGGATACGCTGCTTTAATGCCTTTGTATCATGCTATTGCTTCCCGTATGGCTTTCATTTTCTCC
TCCTTGTATAAATCCTGGTTGCTGTCTCTTTATGAGGAGTTGTGGCCCGTTGTCAGGCAACGTGGCGTGG
TGTGCACTGTGTTTGCTGACGCAACCCCCACTGGTTGGGGCATTGCCACCACCTGTCAGCTCCTTTCCGG
GACTTTCGCTTTCCCCCTCCCTATTGCCACGGCGGAACTCATCGCCGCCTGCCTTGCCCGCTGCTGGACA
GGGGCTCGGCTGTTGGGCACTGACAATTCCGTGGTGTTGTCGGGGAAATCATCGTCCTTTCCTTGGCTGC
TCGCCTGTGTTGCCACCTGGATTCTGCGCGGGACGTCCTTCTGCTACGTCCCTTCGGCCCTCAATCCAGC
GGACCTTCCTTCCCGCGGCCTGCTGCCGGCTCTGCGGCCTCTTCCGCGTCTTCGCCTTCGCCCTCAGACG
AGTCGGATCTCCCTTTGGGCCGCCTCCCCGCGTCGACTTTAAGACCAATGACTTACAAGGCAGCTGTAGA
TCTTAGCCACTTTTTAAAAGAAAAGGGGGGACTGGAAGGGCTAATTCACTCCCAACGAAGACAAGATCTG
CTTTTTGCTTGTACTGGGTCTCTCTGGTTAGACCAGATCTGAGCCTGGGAGCTCTCTGGCTAACTAGGGA
ACCCACTGCTTAAGCCTCAATAAAGCTTGCCTTGAGTGCTTCAAGTAGTGTGTGCCCGTCTGTTGTGTGA
CTCTGGTAACTAGAGATCCCTCAGACCCTTTTAGTCAGTGTGGAAAATCTCTAGCAGTACGTATAGTAGT
TCATGTCATCTTATTATTCAGTATTTATAACTTGCAAAGAAATGAATATCAGAGAGTGAGAGGAACTTGT
TTATTGCAGCTTATAATGGTTACAAATAAAGCAATAGCATCACAAATTTCACAAATAAAGCATTTTTTTC
ACTGCATTCTAGTTGTGGTTTGTCCAAACTCATCAATGTATCTTATCATGTCTGGCTCTAGCTATCCCGC
CCCTAACTCCGCCCATCCCGCCCCTAACTCCGCCCAGTTCCGCCCATTCTCCGCCCCATGGCTGACTAAT
TTTTTTTATTTATGCAGAGGCCGAGGCCGCCTCGGCCTCTGAGCTATTCCAGAAGTAGTGAGGAGGCTTT
TTTGGAGGCCTAGGGACGTACCCAATTCGCCCTATAGTGAGTCGTATTACGCGCGCTCACTGGCCGTCGT
TTTACAACGTCGTGACTGGGAAAACCCTGGCGTTACCCAACTTAATCGCCTTGCAGCACATCCCCCTTTC
GCCAGCTGGCGTAATAGCGAAGAGGCCCGCACCGATCGCCCTTCCCAACAGTTGCGCAGCCTGAATGGCG
AATGGG
[124 nt withheld, positions 3367-3490]
C
[91 nt withheld, positions 3492-3582]
A
[49 nt withheld, positions 3584-3632]
CCTTTGACGTTGGAGTCCACGTTCTTT
[37 nt withheld, positions 3660-3696]
ACCCTATCTCGGTCTATTCTTTTGATTTATAAGGGATTTTGCCGATTTCGGCCTATTGGTTAAAAAATGA
GCTGATTTAACAAAAATTTAACGCGAATTTTAACAAAATATTAACGCTTACAATTTAGGTGGCACTTTTC
GGGGAAATGTGCGCGGAACCCCTATTTGTTTATTTTTCTAAATACATTCAAATATGTATCCGCTCATGAG
ACAATAACCCTGATAAATGCTTCAATAATATTGAAAAAGGAAGAGTATGAGTATTCAACATTTCCGTGTC
GCCCTTATTCCCTTTTTTGCGGCATTTTGCCTTCCTGTTTTTGCTCACCCAGAAACGCTGGTGAAAGTAA
AAGATGCTGAAGATCAGTTGGGTGCACGAGTGGGTTACATCGAACTGGATCTCAACAGCGGTAAGATCCT
TGAGAGTTTTCGCCCCGAAGAACGTTTTCCAATGATGAGCACTTTTAAAGTTCTGCTATGTGGCGCGGTA
TTATCCCGTATTGACGCCGGGCAAGAGCAACTCGGTCGCCGCATACACTATTCTCAGAATGACTTGGTTG
AGTACTCACCAGTCACAGAAAAGCATCTTACGGATGGCATGACAGTAAGAGAATTATGCAGTGCTGCCAT
AACCATGAGTGATAACACTGCGGCCAACTTACTTCTGACAACGATCGGAGGACCGAAGGAGCTAACCGCT
TTTTTGCACAACATGGGGGATCATGTAACTCGCCTTGATCGTTGGGAACCGGAGCTGAATGAAGCCATAC
CAAACGACGAGCGTGACACCACGATGCCTGTAGCAATGGCAACAACGTTGCGCAAACTATTAACTGGCGA
ACTACTTACTCTAGCTTCCCGGCAACAATTAATAGACTGGATGGAGGCGGATAAAGTTGCAGGACCACTT
CTGCGCTCGGCCCTTCCGGCTGGCTGGTTTATTGCTGATAAATCTGGAGCCGGTGAGCGTGGGTCTCGCG
GTATCATTGCAGCACTGGGGCCAGATGGTAAGCCCTCCCGTATCGTAGTTATCTACACGACGGGGAGTCA
GGCAACTATGGATGAACGAAATAGACAGATCGCTGAGATAGGTGCCTCACTGATTAAGCATTGGTAACTG
TCAGACCAAGTTTACTCATATATACTTTAGATTGATTTAAAACTTCATTTTTAATTTAAAAGGATCTAGG
TGAAGATCCTTTTTGATAATCTCATGACCAAAATCCCTTAACGTGAGTTTTCGTTCCACTGAGCGTCAGA
CCCCGTAGAAAAGATCAAAGGATCTTCTTGAGATCCTTTTTTTCTGCGCGTAATCTGCTGCTTGCAAACA
AAAAAACCACCGCTACCAGCGGTGGTTTGTTTGCCGGATCAAGAGCTACCAACTCTTTTTCCGAAGGTAA
CTGGCTTCAGCAGAGCGCAGATACCAAATACTGTTCTTCTAGTGTAGCCGTAGTTAGGCCACCACTTCAA
GAACTCTGTAGCACCGCCTACATACCTCGCTCTGCTAATCCTGTTACCAGTGGCTGCTGCCAGTGGCGAT
AAGTCGTGTCTTACCGGGTTGGACTCAAGACGATAGTTACCGGATAAGGCGCAGCGGTCGGGCTGAACGG
GGGGTTCGTGCACACAGCCCAGCTTGGAGCGAACGACCTACACCGAACTGAGATACCTACAGCGTGAGCT
ATGAGAAAGCGCCACGCTTCCCGAAGGGAGAAAGGCGGACAGGTATCCGGTAAGCGGCAGGGTCGGAACA
GGAGAGCGCACGAGGGAGCTTCCAGGGGGAAACGCCTGGTATCTTTATAGTCCTGTCGGGTTTCGCCACC
TCTGACTTGAGCGTCGATTTTTGTGATGCTCGTCAGGGGGGCGGAGCCTATGGAAAAACGCCAGCAACGC
GGCCTTTTTACGGTTCCTGGCCTTTTGCTGGCCTTTTGCTCACATGTTCTTTCCTGCGTTATCCCCTGAT
TCTGTGGATAACCGTATTACCGCCTTTGAGTGAGCTGATACCGCTCGCCGCAGCCGAACGACCGAGCGCA
GCGAGTCAGTGAGCGAGGAAGCGGAAGAGCGCCCAATACGCAAACCGCCTCTCCCCGCGCGTTGGCCGAT
TCATTAATGCAGCTGGCACGACAGGTTTCCCGACTGGAAAGCGGGCAGTGAGCGCAACGCAATTAATGTG
AGTTAGCTCACTCATTAGGCACCCCAGGCTTTACACTTTATGCTTCCGGCTCGTATGTTGTGTGGAATTG
TGAGCGGATAACAATTTCACACAGGAAACAGCTATGACCATGATTACGCCAAGCGCGCAATTAACCCTCA
CTAAAGGGAACAAAAGCTGGAGCTGCAAGCTTAATGTAGTCTTATGCAATACTCTTGTAGTCTTGCAACA
TGGTAACGATGAGTTAGCAACATGCCTTACAAGGAGAGAAAAAGCACCGTGCATGCCGATTGGTGGAAGT
AAGGTGGTACGATCGTGCCTTATTAGGAAGGCAACAGACGGGTCTGACATGGATTGGACGAACCACTGAA
TTGCCGCATTGCAGAGATATTGTATTTAAGTGCCTAGCTCGATACATAAACGGGTCTCTCTGGTTAGACC
AGATCTGAGCCTGGGAGCTCTCTGGCTAACTAGGGAACCCACTGCTTAAGCCTCAATAAAGCTTGCCTTG
AGTGCTTCAAGTAGTGTGTGCCCGTCTGTTGTGTGACTCTGGTAACTAGAGATCCCTCAGACCCTTTTAG
TCAGTGTGGAAAATCTCTAGCAGTGGCGCCCGAACAGGGACTTGAAAGCGAAAGGGAAACCAGAGGAGCT
CTCTCGACGCAGGACTCGGCTTGCTGAAGCGCGCACGGCAAGAGGCGAGGGGCGGCGACTGGTGAGTACG
CCAAAAATTTTGACTAGCGGAGGCTAGAAGGAGAGAGATGGGTGCGAGAGCGTCAGTATTAAGCGGGGGA
GAATTAGATCGCGATGGGAAAAAATTCGGTTAAGGCCAGGGGGAAAGAAAAAATATAAATTAAAACATAT
AGTATGGGCAAGCAGGGAGCTAGAACGATTCGCAGTTAATCCTGGCCTGTTAGAAACATCAGAAGGCTGT
AGACAAATACTGGGACAGCTACAACCATCCCTTCAGACAGGATCAGAAGAACTTAGATCATTATATAATA
CAGTAGCAACCCTCTATTGTGTGCATCAAAGGATAGAGATAAAAGACACCAAGGAAGCTTTAGACAAGAT
AGAGGAAGAGCAAAACAAAAGTAAGACCACCGCACAGCAAGCGGCCGCTGATCTTCAGACCTGGAGGAGG
AGATATGAGGGACAATTGGAGAAGTGAATTATATAAATATAAAGTAGTAAAAATTGAACCATTAGGAGTA
GCACCCACCAAGGCAAAGAGAAGAGTGGTGCAGAGAGAAAAAAGAGCAGTGGGAATAGGAGCTTTGTTCC
TTGGGTTCTTGGGAGCAGCAGGAAGCACTATGGGCGCAGCGTCAATGACGCTGACGGTACAGGCCAGACA
ATTATTGTCTGGTATAGTGCAGCAGCAGAACAATTTGCTGAGGGCTATTGAGGCGCAACAGCATCTGTTG
CAACTCACAGTCTGGGGCATCAAGCAGCTCCAGGCAAGAATCCTGGCTGTGGAAAGATACCTAAAGGATC
AACAGCTCCTGGGGATTTGGGGTTGCTCTGGAAAACTCATTTGCACCACTGCTGTGCCTTGGAATGCTAG
TTGGAGTAATAAATCTCTGGAACAGATTTGGAATCACACGACCTGGATGGAGTGGGACAGAGAAATTAAC
AATTACACAAGCTTAATACACTCCTTAATTGAAGAATCGCAAAACCAGCAAGAAAAGAATGAACAAGAAT
TATTGGAATTAGATAAATGGGCAAGTTTGTGGAATTGGTTTAACATAACAAATTGGCTGTGGTATATAAA
ATTATTCATAATGATAGTAGGAGGCTTGGTAGGTTTAAGAATAGTTTTTGCTGTACTTTCTATAGTGAAT
AGAGTTAGGCAGGGATATTCACCATTATCGTTTCAGACCCACCTCCCAACCCCGAGGGGACCCAGAGAGG
GCCTATTTCCCATGATTCCTTCATATTTGCATATACGATACAAGGCTGTTAGAGAGATAATTAGAATTAA
TTTGACTGTAAACACAAAGATATTAGTACAAAATACGTGACGTAGAAAGTAATAATTTCTTGGGTAGTTT
GCAGTTTTAAAATTATGTTTTAAAATGGACTATCATATGCTTACCGTAACTTGAAAGTATTTCGATTTCT
TGGCTTTATATATCTTGTGGAAAGGACGAAACACCGGTGCAAGCCATATACTGTCGGTTTTAGAGCTAGA
AATAGCAAGTTAAAATAAGGCTAGTCCGTTATCAACTTGAAAAAGTGGCACCGAGTCGGTGCTTTTTTAA
GCTTGGCGTAACTAGATCTTGAGACAAATGGCAGTATTCATCCACAATTTTAAAAGAAAAGGGGGGATTG
GGGGGTACAGTGCAGGGGAAAGAATAGTAGACATAATAGCAACAGACATACAAACTAAAGAATTACAAAA
ACAAATTACAAAAATTCAAAATTTTCGGGTTTATTACAGGGACAGCAGAGATCCACTTTGGCGCCGGCTC
GAGGGGG
Features (pLannotate 1.2.2; 29 found; start..end, strand, type, name):
     14..80      +  CDS            small t antigen (fragment): SV40 (simian virus 40) small t antigen
    106..317     +  promoter       EF-1α core promoter: core promoter for human elongation factor EF-1α
    318..1256    +  intron         EF-1α intron A: intron upstream of the start codon of human EF-1α
   1278..1877    +  CDS            PuroR (fragment): puromycin N-acetyltransferase; pac from Streptomyces; confers resistance to puromycin
   1893..2481    +  misc_feature   WPRE: woodchuck hepatitis virus posttranscriptional regulatory element
   2532..2551    +  misc_feature   cPPT/CTS (fragment): central polypurine tract and central termination sequence of HIV-1
   2553..2786    +  LTR            3' LTR (ΔU3): self-inactivating 3' long terminal repeat (LTR) from HIV-1
   2864..2985    +  polyA_signal   SV40 poly(A) signal: SV40 polyadenylation signal
   3025..3160    +  rep_origin     SV40 ori: SV40 origin of replication
   3181..3199    -  promoter       T7 promoter: promoter for bacteriophage T7 RNA polymerase
   3207..3362    +  CDS            lacZα (fragment): LacZα fragment of β-galactosidase; lacZ fragment
   3367..3795    +  rep_origin     f1 ori (sequence partly withheld): f1 bacteriophage origin of replication; arrow indicates direction of (+) strand synthesis
   3848..3952    +  promoter       AmpR promoter: bla
   3953..4813    +  CDS            AmpR: β-lactamase; bla; confers resistance to ampicillin, carbenicillin, and related antibiotics
   4984..5572    +  rep_origin     ori: high-copy-number ColE1/pMB1/pBR322/pUC origin of replication
   5755..5847    +  CDS            lacI (fragment): lac repressor; lacI; The lac repressor binds to the lac operator to inhibit transcription in E. coli. This inhibition can be relieved by adding lactose or isopropyl-β-D-thiogalactopyranoside (IPTG).
   5860..5881    +  protein_bind   CAP binding site: CAP binding activates transcription in the presence of cAMP. E. coli catabolite activator protein
   5896..5926    +  promoter       lac promoter: promoter for the E. coli lac operon
   5934..5950    +  protein_bind   lac operator: The lac repressor binds to the lac operator to inhibit transcription in E. coli. This inhibition can be relieved by adding lactose or isopropyl-β-D-thiogalactopyranoside (IPTG). lac repressor encoded by lacI
   5995..6013    +  promoter       T3 promoter: promoter for bacteriophage T3 RNA polymerase
   6041..6267    +  promoter       RSV promoter: Rous sarcoma virus enhancer/promoter
   6268..6448    +  LTR            5' LTR (truncated): truncated 5' long terminal repeat (LTR) from HIV-1
   6495..6620    +  misc_feature   HIV-1 Ψ: packaging signal of human immunodeficiency virus type 1
   6604..6967    +  CDS            HIV-1 gag (fragment): gag protein from human immunodeficiency virus 1; gag
   7113..7346    +  misc_feature   RRE: The Rev response element (RRE) of HIV-1 allows for Rev-dependent mRNA export from the nucleus to the cytoplasm.
   7723..7749    +  CDS            Rev (fragment): human immunodeficiency virus 1 (HIV-1) Rev protein; rev; enhances nuclear export of unspliced and incompletely spliced viral mRNAs
   7753..7993    +  promoter       U6 promoter: RNA polymerase III promoter for human U6 snRNA
   8023..8098    +  misc_RNA       gRNA scaffold: guide RNA scaffold for the Streptococcus pyogenes CRISPR/Cas9 system
   8154..8271    +  misc_feature   cPPT/CTS: central polypurine tract and central termination sequence of HIV-1
