[The description below was written by a language model from this plasmid's Addgene catalogue record and pLannotate feature annotations shown in this document.]
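Description:
PEAK1 gRNA (BRDN0001147666) is a third-generation lentiviral guide RNA plasmid built on the lentiGuide-Puro backbone and designed to direct Streptococcus pyogenes Cas9 to the human PEAK1 gene (also known as SGK269). It is propagated in E. coli as a high-copy plasmid through a ColE1/pUC-type origin with ampicillin selection from the β-lactamase gene. The backbone also carries an f1 origin, an SV40 origin and poly(A) signal, and residual lac, T3 and T7 cloning-vector elements.

The lentiviral transfer cassette begins with an RSV promoter fused to a truncated HIV-1 5' LTR, which drives Tat-independent transcription of the viral genome. This is followed by the Ψ packaging signal with a gag fragment and then the Rev response element for Rev-dependent nuclear export. Within the proviral region, a human U6 RNA polymerase III promoter drives the PEAK1-specific spacer joined to the SpCas9 gRNA scaffold. A cPPT/CTS element that aids nuclear import of the viral genome lies downstream. A separate EF-1α core promoter with its intron A expresses puromycin N-acetyltransferase, allowing puromycin selection of transduced mammalian cells. A WPRE enhances transcript expression, and a ΔU3 self-inactivating 3' LTR closes the cassette.

The plasmid does not encode Cas9, so it must be used with a separate Cas9 vector or in cells that already express the nuclease. The depositor comments point to a human kinome gRNA library, suggesting this guide belongs to that collection. Its intended use is Cas9-mediated targeting of PEAK1 in human cells after lentiviral delivery.
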