Addgene plasmid #75855: PEAK1 gRNA (BRDN0001147666)
Purpose: 3rd generation lentiviral gRNA plasmid targeting human PEAK1
Depositing lab: John Doench & David Root. Depositing organization: Broad Institute. Publication: Optimized sgRNA design to maximize activity and minimize off-target effects of CRISPR-Cas9. Doench JG, Fusi N, Sullender M, Hegde M, Vaimberg EW, Donovan KF, Smith I, Tothova Z, Wilen C, Orchard R, Virgin HW, Listgarten J, Root DE. Nat Biotechnol. 2016 Jan 18. doi: 10.1038/nbt.3437. PubMed 26780180.
Backbone
  Vector backbone: lentiGuide-Puro
  Backbone manufacturer: Zhang Lab (Addgene plasmid # 52963)
  Vector type: Mammalian Expression, Lentiviral, CRISPR
  Selectable markers: Puromycin
Growth in bacteria
  Bacterial resistance: Ampicillin, 100 μg/mL
  Growth temperature: 37°C
  Growth strain: DH5alpha
  Copy number: High Copy
Gene/Insert
  Gene/Insert name: PEAK1 (alt names: PEAK1; NM_024776.3)
  gRNA/shRNA sequence: GTGCAAGCCATATACTGTCG
  Species: H. sapiens (human)
  Entrez Gene: PEAK1 (a.k.a. SGK269)
  Promoter: hU6
  Cloning method: Unknown
  Sequencing primers: 5′ U6-F; 3′ pS2-R
Terms and licenses: Academic/Nonprofit Terms; Industry Terms: Not Available to Industry
Depositor comments: The gRNA was designed to target the following Genbank reference sequence(s): NM_024776.3. Note that this plasmid does NOT contain Cas9. It should be used in conjunction with lentiCas9-Blast (Addgene #52962) or otherwise with cell lines already expressing Cas9. Browse the full kinome gRNA library at http://www.addgene.org/pooled-library/broadgpp-human-kinome/ or visit http://www.broadinstitute.org/rnai/public/ for detailed protocols and information.
How to cite: PEAK1 gRNA (BRDN0001147666) was a gift from John Doench & David Root (Addgene plasmid # 75855 ; http://n2t.net/addgene:75855 ; RRID:Addgene_75855)
