>Addgene plasmid #75855 | PEAK1 gRNA (BRDN0001147666) | depositor partial sequence | sequence record 143315 | Target Sequence
GTGCAAGCCATATACTGTCG
