>Addgene plasmid #75855 | PEAK1 gRNA (BRDN0001147666) | addgene partial sequence | sequence record 184699 | hU6-F
GTAGAAAGTAATAATTTCTTGGGTAGTTTGCAGTTTTAAAATTATGTTTTAAAATGGACTATCATATGCT
TACCGTAACTTGAAAGTATTTCGATTTCTTGGCTTTATATATCTTGTGGAAAGGACGAAACACCGGTGCA
AGCCATATACTGTCGGTTTTAGAGCTAGAAATAGCAAGTTAAAATAAGGCTAGTCCGTTATCAACTTGAA
AAAGTGGCACCGAGTCGGTGCTTTTTTAAGCTTGGCGTAACTAGATCTTGAGACAAATGGCAGTATTCAT
CCACAATTTTAAAAGAAAAGGGGGGATTGGGGGGTACAGTGCAGGGGAAAGAATAGTAGACATAATAGCA
ACAGACATACAAACTAAAGAATTACAAAAACAAATTACAAAAATTCAAAATTTTCGGGTTTATTACAGGG
ACAGCAGAGATCCACTTTGGCGCCGGCTCGAGGGGGCCCGGGTGCAAAGATGGATAAAGTTTTAAACAGA
GAGGAATCTTTGCAGCTAATGGACCTTCTAGGTCTTGAAAGGAGTGGGAATTGGCTCCGGTGCCCGTCAG
TGGGCAGAGC
